>Addgene plasmid #144958 | TFORF3482 | addgene full sequence | sequence record 385898 | Addgene NGS Result
GGCTCCGGTGCCCGTCAGTGGGCAGAGCGCACATCGCCCACAGTCCCCGAGAAGTTGGGGGGAGGGGTCG
GCAATTGAACCGGTGCCTAGAGAAGGTGGCGCGGGGTAAACTGGGAAAGTGATGTCGTGTACTGGCTCCG
CCTTTTTCCCGAGGGTGGGGGAGAACCGTATATAAGTGCAGTAGTCGCCGTGAACGTTCTTTTTCGCAAC
GGGTTTGCCGCCAGAACACAGGTAAGTGCCGTGTGTGGTTCCCGCGGGCCTGGCCTCTTTACGGGTTATG
GCCCTTGCGTGCCTTGAATTACTTCCACCTGGCTGCAGTACGTGATTCTTGATCCCGAGCTTCGGGTTGG
AAGTGGGTGGGAGAGTTCGAGGCCTTGCGCTTAAGGAGCCCCTTCGCCTCGTGCTTGAGTTGAGGCCTGG
CCTGGGCGCTGGGGCCGCCGCGTGCGAATCTGGTGGCACCTTCGCGCCTGTCTCGCTGCTTTCGATAAGT
CTCTAGCCATTTAAAATTTTTGATGACCTGCTGCGACGCTTTTTTTCTGGCAAGATAGTCTTGTAAATGC
GGGCCAAGATCTGCACACTGGTATTTCGGTTTTTGGGGCCGCGGGCGGCGACGGGGCCCGTGCGTCCCAG
CGCACATGTTCGGCGAGGCGGGGCCTGCGAGCGCGGCCACCGAGAATCGGACGGGGGTAGTCTCAAGCTG
GCCGGCCTGCTCTGGTGCCTGGCCTCGCGCCGCCGTGTATCGCCCCGCCCTGGGCGGCAAGGCTGGCCCG
GTCGGCACCAGTTGCGTGAGCGGAAAGATGGCCGCTTCCCGGCCCTGCTGCAGGGAGCTCAAAATGGAGG
ACGCGGCGCTCGGGAGAGCGGGCGGGTGAGTCACCCACACAAAGGAAAAGGGCCTTTCCGTCCTCAGCCG
TCGCTTCATGTGACTCCACGGAGTACCGGGCGCCGTCCAGGCACCTCGATTAGTTCTCGAGCTTTTGGAG
TACGTCGTCTTTAGGTTGGGGGGAGGGGTTTTATGCGATGGAGTTTCCCCACACTGAGTGGGTGGAGACT
GAAGTTAGGCCAGCTTGGCACTTGATGTAATTCTCCTTGGAATTTGCCCTTTTTGAGTTTGGATCTTGGT
TCATTCTCAAGCCTCAGACAGTGGTTCAAAGTTTTTTTCTTCCATTTCAGGTGTCGTGAGGCTAGCATCG
ATTGATCAACAAGTTTGTACAAAAAAGTTGGCATGTACAACATGATGGAGACGGAGCTGAAGCCGCCGGG
CCCGCAGCAAACTTCGGGGGGCGGCGGCGGCAACTCCACCGCGGCGGCGGCCGGCGGCAACCAGAAAAAC
AGCCCGGACCGCGTCAAGCGGCCCATGAATGCCTTCATGGTGTGGTCCCGCGGGCAGCGGCGCAAGATGG
CCCAGGAGAACCCCAAGATGCACAACTCGGAGATCAGCAAGCGCCTGGGCGCCGAGTGGAAACTTTTGTC
GGAGACGGAGAAGCGGCCGTTCATCGACGAGGCTAAGCGGCTGCGAGCGCTGCACATGAAGGAGCACCCG
GATTATAAATACCGGCCCCGGCGGAAAACCAAGACGCTCATGAAGAAGGATAAGTACACGCTGCCCGGCG
GGCTGCTGGCCCCCGGCGGCAATAGCATGGCGAGCGGGGTCGGGGTGGGCGCCGGCCTGGGCGCGGGCGT
GAACCAGCGCATGGACAGTTACGCGCACATGAACGGCTGGAGCAACGGCAGCTACAGCATGATGCAGGAC
CAGCTGGGCTACCCGCAGCACCCGGGCCTCAATGCGCACGGCGCAGCGCAGATGCAGCCCATGCACCGCT
ACGACGTGAGCGCCCTGCAGTACAACTCCATGACCAGCTCGCAGACCTACATGAACGGCTCGCCCACCTA
CAGCATGTCCTACTCGCAGCAGGGCACCCCTGGCATGGCTCTTGGCTCCATGGGTTCGGTGGTCAAGTCC
GAGGCCAGCTCCAGCCCCCCTGTGGTTACCTCTTCCTCCCACTCCAGGGCGCCCTGCCAGGCCGGGGACC
TCCGGGACATGATCAGCATGTATCTCCCCGGCGCCGAGGTGCCGGAACCCGCCGCCCCCAGCAGACTTCA
CATGTCCCAGCACTACCAGAGCGGCCCGGTGCCCGGCACGGCCATTAACGGCACACTGCCCCTCTCACAC
ATGTGCCCAACTTTCTTGTACAAAGTGGTTGATATCGGTAAGCCTATCCCTAACCCTCTCCTCGGTCTCG
ATTCTACGTAGTAATGAACTAGTCCGTAACTTGAAAGTATTTCGATTTCTTGGCTTTATATATCTTGTGG
AAAGGACGAGCTGTGATTAGGCTTCACAGGATTACGCGTTAAGTCGACAATCAACCTCTGGATTACAAAA
TTTGTGAAAGATTGACTGGTATTCTTAACTATGTTGCTCCTTTTACGCTATGTGGATACGCTGCTTTAAT
GCCTTTGTATCATGCTATTGCTTCCCGTATGGCTTTCATTTTCTCCTCCTTGTATAAATCCTGGTTGCTG
TCTCTTTATGAGGAGTTGTGGCCCGTTGTCAGGCAACGTGGCGTGGTGTGCACTGTGTTTGCTGACGCAA
CCCCCACTGGTTGGGGCATTGCCACCACCTGTCAGCTCCTTTCCGGGACTTTCGCTTTCCCCCTCCCTAT
TGCCACGGCGGAACTCATCGCCGCCTGCCTTGCCCGCTGCTGGACAGGGGCTCGGCTGTTGGGCACTGAC
AATTCCGTGGTGTTGTCGGGGAAATCATCGTCCTTTCCTTGGCTGCTCGCCTGTGTTGCCACCTGGATTC
TGCGCGGGACGTCCTTCTGCTACGTCCCTTCGGCCCTCAATCCAGCGGACCTTCCTTCCCGCGGCCTGCT
GCCGGCTCTGCGGCCTCTTCCGCGTCTTCGCCTTCGCCCTCAGACGAGTCGGATCTCCCTTTGGGCCGCC
TCCCCGCGTCGACTTTAAGACCAATGACTTACAAGGCAGCTGTAGATCTTAGCCACTTTTTAAAAGAAAA
GGGGGGACTGGAAGGGCTAATTCACTCCCAACGAAGACAAGATCTGCTTTTTGCTTGTACTGGGTCTCTC
TGGTTAGACCAGATCTGAGCCTGGGAGCTCTCTGGCTAACTAGGGAACCCACTGCTTAAGCCTCAATAAA
GCTTGCCTTGAGTGCTTCAAGTAGTGTGTGCCCGTCTGTTGTGTGACTCTGGTAACTAGAGATCCCTCAG
ACCCTTTTAGTCAGTGTGGAAAATCTCTAGCAGTACGTATAGTAGTTCATGTCATCTTATTATTCAGTAT
TTATAACTTGCAAAGAAATGAATATCAGAGAGTGAGAGGAACTTGTTTATTGCAGCTTATAATGGTTACA
AATAAAGCAATAGCATCACAAATTTCACAAATAAAGCATTTTTTTCACTGCATTCTAGTTGTGGTTTGTC
CAAACTCATCAATGTATCTTATCATGTCTGGCTCTAGCTATCCCGCCCCTAACTCCGCCCATCCCGCCCC
TAACTCCGCCCAGTTCCGCCCATTCTCCGCCCCATGGCTGACTAATTTTTTTTATTTATGCAGAGGCCGA
GGCCGCCTCGGCCTCTGAGCTATTCCAGAAGTAGTGAGGAGGCTTTTTTGGAGGCCTAGGGACGTACCCA
ATTCGCCCTATAGTGAGTCGTATTACGCGCGCTCACTGGCCGTCGTTTTACAACGTCGTGACTGGGAAAA
CCCTGGCGTTACCCAACTTAATCGCCTTGCAGCACATCCCCCTTTCGCCAGCTGGCGTAATAGCGAAGAG
GCCCGCACCGATCGCCCTTCCCAACAGTTGCGCAGCCTGAATGGCGAATGGG
[124 nt withheld, positions 3833-3956]
C
[91 nt withheld, positions 3958-4048]
A
[49 nt withheld, positions 4050-4098]
CCTTTGACGTTGGAGTCCACGTTCTTT
[37 nt withheld, positions 4126-4162]
ACCCTATCTCGGTCTATTCTTTTGATTTATAAGGGATTTTGCCGATTTCGGCCTATTGGTTAAAAAATGA
GCTGATTTAACAAAAATTTAACGCGAATTTTAACAAAATATTAACGCTTACAATTTAGGTGGCACTTTTC
GGGGAAATGTGCGCGGAACCCCTATTTGTTTATTTTTCTAAATACATTCAAATATGTATCCGCTCATGAG
ACAATAACCCTGATAAATGCTTCAATAATATTGAAAAAGGAAGAGTATGAGTATTCAACATTTCCGTGTC
GCCCTTATTCCCTTTTTTGCGGCATTTTGCCTTCCTGTTTTTGCTCACCCAGAAACGCTGGTGAAAGTAA
AAGATGCTGAAGATCAGTTGGGTGCACGAGTGGGTTACATCGAACTGGATCTCAACAGCGGTAAGATCCT
TGAGAGTTTTCGCCCCGAAGAACGTTTTCCAATGATGAGCACTTTTAAAGTTCTGCTATGTGGCGCGGTA
TTATCCCGTATTGACGCCGGGCAAGAGCAACTCGGTCGCCGCATACACTATTCTCAGAATGACTTGGTTG
AGTACTCACCAGTCACAGAAAAGCATCTTACGGATGGCATGACAGTAAGAGAATTATGCAGTGCTGCCAT
AACCATGAGTGATAACACTGCGGCCAACTTACTTCTGACAACGATCGGAGGACCGAAGGAGCTAACCGCT
TTTTTGCACAACATGGGGGATCATGTAACTCGCCTTGATCGTTGGGAACCGGAGCTGAATGAAGCCATAC
CAAACGACGAGCGTGACACCACGATGCCTGTAGCAATGGCAACAACGTTGCGCAAACTATTAACTGGCGA
ACTACTTACTCTAGCTTCCCGGCAACAATTAATAGACTGGATGGAGGCGGATAAAGTTGCAGGACCACTT
CTGCGCTCGGCCCTTCCGGCTGGCTGGTTTATTGCTGATAAATCTGGAGCCGGTGAGCGTGGGTCTCGCG
GTATCATTGCAGCACTGGGGCCAGATGGTAAGCCCTCCCGTATCGTAGTTATCTACACGACGGGGAGTCA
GGCAACTATGGATGAACGAAATAGACAGATCGCTGAGATAGGTGCCTCACTGATTAAGCATTGGTAACTG
TCAGACCAAGTTTACTCATATATACTTTAGATTGATTTAAAACTTCATTTTTAATTTAAAAGGATCTAGG
TGAAGATCCTTTTTGATAATCTCATGACCAAAATCCCTTAACGTGAGTTTTCGTTCCACTGAGCGTCAGA
CCCCGTAGAAAAGATCAAAGGATCTTCTTGAGATCCTTTTTTTCTGCGCGTAATCTGCTGCTTGCAAACA
AAAAAACCACCGCTACCAGCGGTGGTTTGTTTGCCGGATCAAGAGCTACCAACTCTTTTTCCGAAGGTAA
CTGGCTTCAGCAGAGCGCAGATACCAAATACTGTTCTTCTAGTGTAGCCGTAGTTAGGCCACCACTTCAA
GAACTCTGTAGCACCGCCTACATACCTCGCTCTGCTAATCCTGTTACCAGTGGCTGCTGCCAGTGGCGAT
AAGTCGTGTCTTACCGGGTTGGACTCAAGACGATAGTTACCGGATAAGGCGCAGCGGTCGGGCTGAACGG
GGGGTTCGTGCACACAGCCCAGCTTGGAGCGAACGACCTACACCGAACTGAGATACCTACAGCGTGAGCT
ATGAGAAAGCGCCACGCTTCCCGAAGGGAGAAAGGCGGACAGGTATCCGGTAAGCGGCAGGGTCGGAACA
GGAGAGCGCACGAGGGAGCTTCCAGGGGGAAACGCCTGGTATCTTTATAGTCCTGTCGGGTTTCGCCACC
TCTGACTTGAGCGTCGATTTTTGTGATGCTCGTCAGGGGGGCGGAGCCTATGGAAAAACGCCAGCAACGC
GGCCTTTTTACGGTTCCTGGCCTTTTGCTGGCCTTTTGCTCACATGTTCTTTCCTGCGTTATCCCCTGAT
TCTGTGGATAACCGTATTACCGCCTTTGAGTGAGCTGATACCGCTCGCCGCAGCCGAACGACCGAGCGCA
GCGAGTCAGTGAGCGAGGAAGCGGAAGAGCGCCCAATACGCAAACCGCCTCTCCCCGCGCGTTGGCCGAT
TCATTAATGCAGCTGGCACGACAGGTTTCCCGACTGGAAAGCGGGCAGTGAGCGCAACGCAATTAATGTG
AGTTAGCTCACTCATTAGGCACCCCAGGCTTTACACTTTATGCTTCCGGCTCGTATGTTGTGTGGAATTG
TGAGCGGATAACAATTTCACACAGGAAACAGCTATGACCATGATTACGCCAAGCGCGCAATTAACCCTCA
CTAAAGGGAACAAAAGCTGGAGCTGCAAGCTTAATGTAGTCTTATGCAATACTCTTGTAGTCTTGCAACA
TGGTAACGATGAGTTAGCAACATGCCTTACAAGGAGAGAAAAAGCACCGTGCATGCCGATTGGTGGAAGT
AAGGTGGTACGATCGTGCCTTATTAGGAAGGCAACAGACGGGTCTGACATGGATTGGACGAACCACTGAA
TTGCCGCATTGCAGAGATATTGTATTTAAGTGCCTAGCTCGATACATAAACGGGTCTCTCTGGTTAGACC
AGATCTGAGCCTGGGAGCTCTCTGGCTAACTAGGGAACCCACTGCTTAAGCCTCAATAAAGCTTGCCTTG
AGTGCTTCAAGTAGTGTGTGCCCGTCTGTTGTGTGACTCTGGTAACTAGAGATCCCTCAGACCCTTTTAG
TCAGTGTGGAAAATCTCTAGCAGTGGCGCCCGAACAGGGACTTGAAAGCGAAAGGGAAACCAGAGGAGCT
CTCTCGACGCAGGACTCGGCTTGCTGAAGCGCGCACGGCAAGAGGCGAGGGGCGGCGACTGGTGAGTACG
CCAAAAATTTTGACTAGCGGAGGCTAGAAGGAGAGAGATGGGTGCGAGAGCGTCAGTATTAAGCGGGGGA
GAATTAGATCGCGATGGGAAAAAATTCGGTTAAGGCCAGGGGGAAAGAAAAAATATAAATTAAAACATAT
AGTATGGGCAAGCAGGGAGCTAGAACGATTCGCAGTTAATCCTGGCCTGTTAGAAACATCAGAAGGCTGT
AGACAAATACTGGGACAGCTACAACCATCCCTTCAGACAGGATCAGAAGAACTTAGATCATTATATAATA
CAGTAGCAACCCTCTATTGTGTGCATCAAAGGATAGAGATAAAAGACACCAAGGAAGCTTTAGACAAGAT
AGAGGAAGAGCAAAACAAAAGTAAGACCACCGCACAGCAAGCGGCCGCTGATCTTCAGACCTGGAGGAGG
AGATATGAGGGACAATTGGAGAAGTGAATTATATAAATATAAAGTAGTAAAAATTGAACCATTAGGAGTA
GCACCCACCAAGGCAAAGAGAAGAGTGGTGCAGAGAGAAAAAAGAGCAGTGGGAATAGGAGCTTTGTTCC
TTGGGTTCTTGGGAGCAGCAGGAAGCACTATGGGCGCAGCGTCAATGACGCTGACGGTACAGGCCAGACA
ATTATTGTCTGGTATAGTGCAGCAGCAGAACAATTTGCTGAGGGCTATTGAGGCGCAACAGCATCTGTTG
CAACTCACAGTCTGGGGCATCAAGCAGCTCCAGGCAAGAATCCTGGCTGTGGAAAGATACCTAAAGGATC
AACAGCTCCTGGGGATTTGGGGTTGCTCTGGAAAACTCATTTGCACCACTGCTGTGCCTTGGAATGCTAG
TTGGAGTAATAAATCTCTGGAACAGATTTGGAATCACACGACCTGGATGGAGTGGGACAGAGAAATTAAC
AATTACACAAGCTTAATACACTCCTTAATTGAAGAATCGCAAAACCAGCAAGAAAAGAATGAACAAGAAT
TATTGGAATTAGATAAATGGGCAAGTTTGTGGAATTGGTTTAACATAACAAATTGGCTGTGGTATATAAA
ATTATTCATAATGATAGTAGGAGGCTTGGTAGGTTTAAGAATAGTTTTTGCTGTACTTTCTATAGTGAAT
AGAGTTAGGCAGGGATATTCACCATTATCGTTTCAGACCCACCTCCCAACCCCGAGGGGACCCATGCATT
GCATCTCAATTAGTCAGCAACCAGGTGTGGAAAGTCCCCAGGCTCCCCAGCAGGCAGAAGTATGCAAAGC
ATGCGTCTCAATTAGTCAGCAACCATAGTCCCGCCCCTAACTCCGCCCATCCCGCCCCTAACTCCGCCCA
GTTCCGCCCATTCTCCGCCCCATGGCTGACTAATTTTTTTTATTTATGCAGAGGCCGAGGCCGCCTCGGC
CTCTGAGCTATTCCAGAAGTAGTGAGGAGGCTTTTTTGGAGGCCTAGGCTTTTGCAAAAAGCTTTCTAGA
GGTACCACCGGAGCTTACCATGACCGAGTACAAGCCCACGGTGCGCCTCGCCACCCGCGACGACGTCCCC
AGGGCCGTACGCACCCTCGCCGCCGCGTTCGCCGACTACCCCGCCACGCGCCACACCGTCGATCCGGACC
GCCACATCGAGCGGGTCACCGAGCTGCAAGAACTCTTCCTCACGCGCGTCGGGCTCGACATCGGCAAGGT
GTGGGTCGCGGACGACGGCGCCGCCGTGGCGGTCTGGACCACGCCGGAGAGCGTCGAAGCGGGGGCGGTG
TTCGCCGAGATCGGCCCGCGCATGGCCGAGTTGAGCGGTTCCCGGCTGGCCGCGCAGCAACAGATGGAAG
GCCTCCTGGCGCCGCACCGGCCCAAGGAGCCCGCGTGGTTCCTGGCCACCGTCGGCGTCTCGCCCGACCA
CCAGGGCAAGGGTCTGGGCAGCGCCGTCGTGCTCCCCGGAGTGGAGGCGGCCGAGCGCGCCGGGGTGCCC
GCCTTCCTGGAGACCTCCGCGCCCCGCAACCTCCCCTTCTACGAGCGGCTCGGCTTCACCGTCACCGCCG
ACGTCGAGGTGCCCGAAGGACCGCGCACCTGGTGCATGACCCGCAAGCCCGGTGCCAGTTAACGAATTCT
AGATCTTGAGACAAATGGCAGTATTCATCCACAATTTTAAAAGAAAAGGGGGGATTGGGGGGTACAGTGC
AGGGGAAAGAATAGTAGACATAATAGCAACAGACATACAAACTAAAGAATTACAAAAACAAATTACAAAA
ATTCAAAATTTTCGGGTTTATTACAGGGACAGCAGAGATCCACTTTGGCGCCGGCTCGAGGCCTGCAGGT
GCAAAGATGGATAAAGTTTTAAACAGAGAGGAATCTTTGCAGCTAATGGACCTTCTAGGTCTTGAAAGGA
GTGGGAATT
Features (pLannotate 1.2.2; 34 found; start..end, strand, type, name):
      1..1179    +  promoter       EF-1α promoter: strong constitutive promoter for human elongation factor EF-1α
   1200..1217    +  protein_bind   attB1 (fragment): mutant version of attB; core recombination site for the Gateway® BP reaction BP Clonase™
   1223..2173    +  CDS            SOX2: SOX2_HUMAN - Experimental evidence at protein level: Swiss-Prot protein existence level 1. Transcription factor that forms a trimeric complex with OCT4 on DNA and controls the expression of a number of genes involved in embryonic development such as YES1, FGF4, UTF1 and ZFP206 (By similarity). Binds to the proximal enhancer region of NANOG (By similarity). Critical for early embryogenesis and for embryonic stem cell pluripotency (PubMed:18035408). Downstream SRRT target that mediates the promotion of neural stem cell self-renewal (By similarity). Keeps neural cells undifferentiated by countera
   2176..2199    -  protein_bind   attB2: mutant version of attB; recombination site for the Gateway® BP reaction BP Clonase™
   2207..2248    +  CDS            V5 tag: epitope tag from simian virus 5
   2264..2317    +  promoter       U6 promoter (fragment): RNA polymerase III promoter for human U6 snRNA
   2359..2947    +  misc_feature   WPRE: woodchuck hepatitis virus posttranscriptional regulatory element
   2998..3017    +  misc_feature   cPPT/CTS (fragment): central polypurine tract and central termination sequence of HIV-1
   3019..3252    +  LTR            3' LTR (ΔU3): self-inactivating 3' long terminal repeat (LTR) from HIV-1
   3330..3451    +  polyA_signal   SV40 poly(A) signal: SV40 polyadenylation signal
   3491..3626    +  rep_origin     SV40 ori: SV40 origin of replication
   3647..3665    -  promoter       T7 promoter: promoter for bacteriophage T7 RNA polymerase
   3673..3828    +  CDS            lacZα (fragment): LacZα fragment of β-galactosidase; lacZ fragment
   3833..4261    +  rep_origin     f1 ori (sequence partly withheld): f1 bacteriophage origin of replication; arrow indicates direction of (+) strand synthesis
   4314..4418    +  promoter       AmpR promoter: bla
   4419..5279    +  CDS            AmpR: β-lactamase; bla; confers resistance to ampicillin, carbenicillin, and related antibiotics
   5450..6038    +  rep_origin     ori: high-copy-number ColE1/pMB1/pBR322/pUC origin of replication
   6221..6313    +  CDS            lacI (fragment): lac repressor; lacI; The lac repressor binds to the lac operator to inhibit transcription in E. coli. This inhibition can be relieved by adding lactose or isopropyl-β-D-thiogalactopyranoside (IPTG).
   6326..6347    +  protein_bind   CAP binding site: CAP binding activates transcription in the presence of cAMP. E. coli catabolite activator protein
   6362..6392    +  promoter       lac promoter: promoter for the E. coli lac operon
   6400..6416    +  protein_bind   lac operator: The lac repressor binds to the lac operator to inhibit transcription in E. coli. This inhibition can be relieved by adding lactose or isopropyl-β-D-thiogalactopyranoside (IPTG). lac repressor encoded by lacI
   6461..6479    +  promoter       T3 promoter: promoter for bacteriophage T3 RNA polymerase
   6507..6733    +  promoter       RSV promoter: Rous sarcoma virus enhancer/promoter
   6734..6914    +  LTR            5' LTR (truncated): truncated 5' long terminal repeat (LTR) from HIV-1
   6961..7086    +  misc_feature   HIV-1 Ψ: packaging signal of human immunodeficiency virus type 1
   7070..7433    +  CDS            HIV-1 gag (fragment): gag protein from human immunodeficiency virus 1; gag
   7579..7812    +  misc_feature   RRE: The Rev response element (RRE) of HIV-1 allows for Rev-dependent mRNA export from the nucleus to the cytoplasm.
   8189..8215    +  CDS            Rev (fragment): human immunodeficiency virus 1 (HIV-1) Rev protein; rev; enhances nuclear export of unspliced and incompletely spliced viral mRNAs
   8222..8245    +  promoter       SV40 promoter (fragment): SV40 early promoter
   8246..8317    +  promoter       SV40 promoter (fragment): SV40 enhancer and early promoter
   8341..8476    +  rep_origin     SV40 ori: SV40 origin of replication
   8522..9118    +  CDS            PuroR (fragment): puromycin N-acetyltransferase; pac from Streptomyces; confers resistance to puromycin
   9167..9284    +  misc_feature   cPPT/CTS: central polypurine tract and central termination sequence of HIV-1
   9349..9415    +  CDS            small t antigen (fragment): SV40 (simian virus 40) small t antigen
