[The description below was written by a language model from this plasmid's Addgene catalogue record and pLannotate feature annotations shown in this document.]
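Description:
TFORF3482 is a third-generation-style, self-inactivating lentiviral expression plasmid built on the pLX_TRC317 backbone and carrying the human SOX2 open reading frame. It belongs to a barcoded transcription factor ORF collection designed for overexpression screens. In bacteria it is maintained through a high-copy ColE1/pUC-type origin with ampicillin selection (AmpR). An f1 origin and remnants of a lac/T7/T3 cloning region are also present. The depositor notes that the plasmid can recombine, which is common for LTR-containing vectors.

The viral genome is driven by an RSV promoter fused to a truncated HIV-1 5' LTR, followed by the Ψ packaging signal, a partial gag sequence and the RRE for Rev-dependent export of the genomic RNA. Within the provirus, an SV40 early promoter expresses puromycin N-acetyltransferase for selection of transduced mammalian cells. A cPPT/CTS element, which aids nuclear import of the reverse-transcribed genome, follows. The EF-1α promoter then drives SOX2, which was inserted by Gateway recombination and is therefore flanked by attB1 and attB2 sites, reading through into a C-terminal V5 epitope tag for detection. A WPRE downstream enhances transcript stability and expression, and the cassette ends at the ΔU3 3' LTR, with an SV40 poly(A) signal beyond it.

According to the record, each construct in the collection carries a unique 24-bp barcode that identifies the transcription factor in pooled screens. The barcode is not annotated as a feature in the table, so its position is not stated. The vector is intended for stable SOX2 overexpression, for example in directed differentiation studies.
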