Addgene plasmid #144958: TFORF3482
Purpose: Lentiviral vector for overexpressing transcription factor ORFs with unique 24-bp barcodes. Barcodes facilitate identification of transcription factors in pooled screens.
Depositing lab: Feng Zhang. Depositing organization: Broad Institute. Publication: A transcription factor atlas of directed differentiation. Joung J, Ma S, Tay T, Geiger-Schuller KR, Kirchgatterer PC, Verdine VK, Guo B, Arias-Garcia MA, Allen WE, Singh A, Kuksenko O, Abudayyeh OO, Gootenberg JS, Fu Z, Macrae RK, Buenrostro JD, Regev A, Zhang F. Cell. 2023 Jan 5;186(1):209-229.e26. doi: 10.1016/j.cell.2022.11.026. PubMed 36608654.
Backbone
  Vector backbone: pLX_TRC317
  Backbone manufacturer: Broad Institute Genetic Perturbation Platform
  Backbone size w/o insert (bp): 8264
  Vector type: Mammalian Expression, Lentiviral
  Selectable markers: Puromycin
Growth in bacteria
  Bacterial resistance: Ampicillin, 100 μg/mL
  Growth temperature: 37°C
  Growth strain: NEB Stable
  Copy number: High Copy
Gene/Insert
  Gene/Insert name: SOX2
  Species: H. sapiens (human)
  Insert size (bp): 1157
  Entrez Gene: SOX2 (a.k.a. ANOP3, MCOPS3)
  Promoter: EF1a
  Tag / fusion protein: V5 (C terminal on insert)
  Cloning method: Gateway Cloning
  Sequencing primers: 5′ GGGTGGAGACTGAAGTTAGGCCAG; 3′ CACATAGCGTAAAAGGAGCAACATAG
Resource information
  A portion of this plasmid was derived from a plasmid made by: Broad Institute Genetic Perturbation Platform
Terms and licenses: Academic/Nonprofit Terms; Industry Terms: Not Available to Industry
Depositor comments: NM_003106.3 Please test multiple small colonies in case of plasmid recombination. To make this collection available in a timely manner, a portion of this collection was not fully sequenced by Addgene. If an Addgene verified full plasmid sequence is not available, please contact us prior to placing an order to request the full sequence.
How to cite: TFORF3482 was a gift from Feng Zhang (Addgene plasmid # 144958 ; http://n2t.net/addgene:144958 ; RRID:Addgene_144958)
