>Addgene plasmid #144958 | TFORF3482 | depositor partial sequence | sequence record 286989 | Insert
ATCGATTGATCAACAAGTTTGTACAAAAAAGTTGGCATGTACAACATGATGGAGACGGAGCTGAAGCCGC
CGGGCCCGCAGCAAACTTCGGGGGGCGGCGGCGGCAACTCCACCGCGGCGGCGGCCGGCGGCAACCAGAA
AAACAGCCCGGACCGCGTCAAGCGGCCCATGAATGCCTTCATGGTGTGGTCCCGCGGGCAGCGGCGCAAG
ATGGCCCAGGAGAACCCCAAGATGCACAACTCGGAGATCAGCAAGCGCCTGGGCGCCGAGTGGAAACTTT
TGTCGGAGACGGAGAAGCGGCCGTTCATCGACGAGGCTAAGCGGCTGCGAGCGCTGCACATGAAGGAGCA
CCCGGATTATAAATACCGGCCCCGGCGGAAAACCAAGACGCTCATGAAGAAGGATAAGTACACGCTGCCC
GGCGGGCTGCTGGCCCCCGGCGGCAATAGCATGGCGAGCGGGGTCGGGGTGGGCGCCGGCCTGGGCGCGG
GCGTGAACCAGCGCATGGACAGTTACGCGCACATGAACGGCTGGAGCAACGGCAGCTACAGCATGATGCA
GGACCAGCTGGGCTACCCGCAGCACCCGGGCCTCAATGCGCACGGCGCAGCGCAGATGCAGCCCATGCAC
CGCTACGACGTGAGCGCCCTGCAGTACAACTCCATGACCAGCTCGCAGACCTACATGAACGGCTCGCCCA
CCTACAGCATGTCCTACTCGCAGCAGGGCACCCCTGGCATGGCTCTTGGCTCCATGGGTTCGGTGGTCAA
GTCCGAGGCCAGCTCCAGCCCCCCTGTGGTTACCTCTTCCTCCCACTCCAGGGCGCCCTGCCAGGCCGGG
GACCTCCGGGACATGATCAGCATGTATCTCCCCGGCGCCGAGGTGCCGGAACCCGCCGCCCCCAGCAGAC
TTCACATGTCCCAGCACTACCAGAGCGGCCCGGTGCCCGGCACGGCCATTAACGGCACACTGCCCCTCTC
ACACATGTGCCCAACTTTCTTGTACAAAGTGGTTGATATCGGTAAGCCTATCCCTAACCCTCTCCTCGGT
CTCGATTCTACGTAGTAATGAACTAGTCCGTAACTTGAAAGTATTTCGATTTCTTGGCTTTATATATCTT
GTGGAAAGGACGAGCTGTGATTAGGCTTCACAGGATT
