>Addgene plasmid #144958 | TFORF3482 | depositor partial sequence | sequence record 286990 | Barcode
GCTGTGATTAGGCTTCACAGGATT
